>Addgene plasmid #116637 | pHAGE-PTEN-Y27D | addgene full sequence | sequence record 252863 | Addgene NGS Result
TGGAAGGGCTAATTCACTCCCAAAGAAGACAAGATATCCTTGATCTGTGGATCTACCACACACAAGGCTA
CTTCCCTGATTAGCAGAACTACACACCAGGGCCAGGGGTCAGATATCCACTGACCTTTGGATGGTGCTAC
AAGCTAGTACCAGTTGAGCCAGATAAGGTAGAAGAGGCCAATAAAGGAGAGAACACCAGCTTGTTACACC
CTGTGAGCCTGCATGGGATGGATGACCCGGAGAGAGAAGTGTTAGAGTGGAGGTTTGACAGCCGCCTAGC
ATTTCATCACGTGGCCCGAGAGCTGCATCCGGAGTACTTCAAGAACTGCTGATATCGAGCTTGCTACAAG
GGACTTTCCGCTGGGGACTTTCCAGGGAGGCGTGGCCTGGGCGGGACTGGGGAGTGGCGAGCCCTCAGAT
CCTGCATATAAGCAGCTGCTTTTTGCCTGTACTGGGTCTCTCTGGTTAGACCAGATCTGAGCCTGGGAGC
TCTCTGGCTAACTAGGGAACCCACTGCTTAAGCCTCAATAAAGCTTGCCTTGAGTGCTTCAAGTAGTGTG
TGCCCGTCTGTTGTGTGACTCTGGTAACTAGAGATCCCTCAGACCCTTTTAGTCAGTGTGGAAAATCTCT
AGCAGTGGCGCCCGAACAGGGACTTGAAAGCGAAAGGGAAACCAGAGGAGCTCTCTCGACGCAGGACTCG
GCTTGCTGAAGCGCGCACGGCAAGAGGCGAGGGGCGGCGACTGGTGAGTACGCCAAAAATTTTGACTAGC
GGAGGCTAGAAGGAGAGAGATGGGTGCGAGAGCGTCAGTATTAAGCGGGGGAGAATTAGATCGCGATGGG
AAAAAATTCGGTTAAGGCCAGGGGGAAAGAAAAAATATAAATTAAAACATATAGTATGGGCAAGCAGGGA
GCTAGAACGATTCGCAGTTAATCCTGGCCTGTTAGAAACATCAGAAGGCTGTAGACAAATACTGGGACAG
CTACAACCATCCCTTCAGACAGGATCAGAAGAACTTAGATCATTATATAATACAGTAGCAACCCTCTATT
GTGTGCATCAAAGGATAGAGATAAAAGACACCAAGGAAGCTTTAGACAAGATAGAGGAAGAGCAAAACAA
AAGTAAGACCACCGCACAGCAAGCGGCCGGCCGCTGATCTTCAGACCTGGAGGAGGAGATATGAGGGACA
ATTGGAGAAGTGAATTATATAAATATAAAGTAGTAAAAATTGAACCATTAGGAGTAGCACCCACCAAGGC
AAAGAGAAGAGTGGTGCAGAGAGAAAAAAGAGCAGTGGGAATAGGAGCTTTGTTCCTTGGGTTCTTGGGA
GCAGCAGGAAGCACTATGGGCGCAGCGTCAATGACGCTGACGGTACAGGCCAGACAATTATTGTCTGGTA
TAGTGCAGCAGCAGAACAATTTGCTGAGGGCTATTGAGGCGCAACAGCATCTGTTGCAACTCACAGTCTG
GGGCATCAAGCAGCTCCAGGCAAGAATCCTGGCTGTGGAAAGATACCTAAAGGATCAACAGCTCCTGGGG
ATTTGGGGTTGCTCTGGAAAACTCATTTGCACCACTGCTGTGCCTTGGAATGCTAGTTGGAGTAATAAAT
CTCTGGAACAGATTTGGAATCACACGACCTGGATGGAGTGGGACAGAGAAATTAACAATTACACAAGCTT
AATACACTCCTTAATTGAAGAATCGCAAAACCAGCAAGAAAAGAATGAACAAGAATTATTGGAATTAGAT
AAATGGGCAAGTTTGTGGAATTGGTTTAACATAACAAATTGGCTGTGGTATATAAAATTATTCATAATGA
TAGTAGGAGGCTTGGTAGGTTTAAGAATAGTTTTTGCTGTACTTTCTATAGTGAATAGAGTTAGGCAGGG
ATATTCACCATTATCGTTTCAGACCCACCTCCCAACCCCGAGGGGACCCGACAGGCCCGAAGGAATAGAA
GAAGAAGGTGGAGAGAGAGACAGAGACAGATCCATTCGATTAGTGAACGGATCTCGACGGTATCGCCGAA
TTCACAAATGGCAGTATTCATCCACAATTTTAAAAGAAAAGGGGGGATTGGGGGGTACAGTGCAGGGGAA
AGAATAGTAGACATAATAGCAACAGACATACAAACTAAAGAATTACAAAAACAAATTACAAAAATTCAAA
ATTTTCGGGTTTATTACAGGGACAGCAGAGATCCAGTTTGGACTAGTCGTGAGGCTCCGGTGCCCGTCAG
TGGGCAGAGCGCACATCGCCCACAGTCCCCGAGAAGTTGGGGGGAGGGGTCGGCAATTGAACCGGTGCCT
AGAGAAGGTGGCGCGGGGTAAACTGGGAAAGTGATGTCGTGTACTGGCTCCGCCTTTTTCCCGAGGGTGG
GGGAGAACCGTATATAAGTGCAGTAGTCGCCGTGAACGTTCTTTTTCGCAACGGGTTTGCCGCCAGAACA
CAGGTAAGTGCCGTGTGTGGTTCCCGCGGGCCTGGCCTCTTTACGGGTTATGGCCCTTGCGTGCCTTGAA
TTACTTCCACCTGGCTGCAGTACGTGATTCTTGATCCCGAGCTTCGGGTTGGAAGTGGGTGGGAGAGTTC
GAGGCCTTGCGCTTAAGGAGCCCCTTCGCCTCGTGCTTGAGTTGAGGCCTGGCCTGGGCGCTGGGGCCGC
CGCGTGCGAATCTGGTGGCACCTTCGCGCCTGTCTCGCTGCTTTCGATAAGTCTCTAGCCATTTAAAATT
TTTGATGACCTGCTGCGACGCTTTTTTTCTGGCAAGATAGTCTTGTAAATGCGGGCCAAGATCTGCACAC
TGGTATTTCGGTTTTTGGGGCCGCGGGCGGCGACGGGGCCCGTGCGTCCCAGCGCACATGTTCGGCGAGG
CGGGGCCTGCGAGCGCGGCCACCGAGAATCGGACGGGGGTAGTCTCAAGCTGGCCGGCCTGCTCTGGTGC
CTGGCCTCGCGCCGCCGTGTATCGCCCCGCCCTGGGCGGCAAGGCTGGCCCGGTCGGCACCAGTTGCGTG
AGCGGAAAGATGGCCGCTTCCCGGCCCTGCTGCAGGGAGCTCAAAATGGAGGACGCGGCGCTCGGGAGAG
CGGGCGGGTGAGTCACCCACACAAAGGAAAAGGGCCTTTCCGTCCTCAGCCGTCGCTTCATGTGACTCCA
CGGAGTACCGGGCGCCGTCCAGGCACCTCGATTAGTTCTCGAGCTTTTGGAGTACGTCGTCTTTAGGTTG
GGGGGAGGGGTTTTATGCGATGGAGTTTCCCCACACTGAGTGGGTGGAGACTGAAGTTAGGCCAGCTTGG
CACTTGATGTAATTCTCCTTGGAATTTGCCCTTTTTGAGTTTGGATCTTGGTTCATTCTCAAGCCTCAGA
CAGTGGTTCAAAGTTTTTTTCTTCCATTTCAGGTGTCGTGAAGCGGCCCTGCAGATATCAACAAGTTTGT
ACAAAAAAGCAGGCACCATGACAGCCATCATCAAAGAGATCGTTAGCAGAAACAAAAGGAGATATCAAGA
GGATGGATTCGACTTAGACTTGACCGATATTTATCCAAACATTATTGCTATGGGATTTCCTGCAGAAAGA
CTTGAAGGCGTATACAGGAACAATATTGATGATGTAGTAAGGTTTTTGGATTCAAAGCATAAAAACCATT
ACAAGATATACAATCTTTGTGCTGAAAGACATTATGACACCGCCAAATTTAATTGCAGAGTTGCACAATA
TCCTTTTGAAGACCATAACCCACCACAGCTAGAACTTATCAAACCCTTTTGTGAAGATCTTGACCAATGG
CTAAGTGAAGATGACAATCATGTTGCAGCAATTCACTGTAAAGCTGGAAAGGGACGAACTGGTGTAATGA
TATGTGCATATTTATTACATCGGGGCAAATTTTTAAAGGCACAAGAGGCCCTAGATTTCTATGGGGAAGT
AAGGACCAGAGACAAAAAGGGAGTAACTATTCCCAGTCAGAGGCGCTATGTGTATTATTATAGCTACCTG
TTAAAGAATCATCTGGATTATAGACCAGTGGCACTGTTGTTTCACAAGATGATGTTTGAAACTATTCCAA
TGTTCAGTGGCGGAACTTGCAATCCTCAGTTTGTGGTCTGCCAGCTAAAGGTGAAGATATATTCCTCCAA
TTCAGGACCCACACGACGGGAAGACAAGTTCATGTACTTTGAGTTCCCTCAGCCGTTACCTGTGTGTGGT
GATATCAAAGTAGAGTTCTTCCACAAACAGAACAAGATGCTAAAAAAGGACAAAATGTTTCACTTTTGGG
TAAATACATTCTTCATACCAGGACCAGAGGAAACCTCAGAAAAAGTAGAAAATGGAAGTCTATGTGATCA
AGAAATCGATAGCATTTGCAGTATAGAGCGTGCAGATAATGACAAGGAATATCTAGTACTTACTTTAACA
AAAAATGATCTTGACAAAGCAAATAAAGACAAAGCCAACCGATACTTTTCTCCAAATTTTAAGGTGAAGC
TGTACTTCACAAAAACAGTAGAGGAGCCGTCAAATCCAGAGGCTAGCAGTTCAACTTCTGTAACACCAGA
TGTTAGTGACAATGAACCTGATCATTATAGATATTCTGACACCACTGACTCTGATCCAGAGAATGAACCT
TTTGATGAAGATCAGCATACACAAATTACAAAAGTCTAGAACCCAGCTTTCTTGTACAAAGTGGTTGATA
TCCAGCACAGTGGCGGCCGCTCGAGTCTAGAGGGCCCGCGGTTCGAAGGTAAGCCTATCCCTAACCCTCT
CCTCGGTCTCGATTCTACGCGTACCGGTTAGTAATGAGATCCCTCCCCCCCCCCTAACGTTACTGGCCGA
AGCCGCTTGGAATAAGGCCGGTGTGCGTTTGTCTATATGTTATTTTCCACCATATTGCCGTCTTTTGGCA
ATGTGAGGGCCCGGAAACCTGGCCCTGTCTTCTTGACGAGCATTCCTAGGGGTCTTTCCCCTCTCGCCAA
AGGAATGCAAGGTCTGTTGAATGTCGTGAAGGAAGCAGTTCCTCTGGAAGCTTCTTGAAGACAAACAACG
TCTGTAGCGACCCTTTGCAGGCAGCGGAACCCCCCACCTGGCGACAGGTGCCTCTGCGGCCAAAAGCCAC
GTGTATAAGATACACCTGCAAAGGCGGCACAACCCCAGTGCCACGTTGTGAGTTGGATAGTTGTGGAAAG
AGTCAAATGGCTCTCCTCAAGCGTATTCAACAAGGGGCTGAAGGATGCCCAGAAGGTACCCCATTGTATG
GGATCTGATCTGGGGCCTCGGTGCACATGCTTTACATGTGTTTAGTCGAGGTTAAAAAAACGTCTAGGCC
CCCCGAACCACGGGGACGTGGTTTTCCTTTGAAAAACACGATGATAATATGGCCACACATATGGTGAGCA
AGGGCGAGGAGCTGTTCACCGGGGTGGTGCCCATCCTGGTCGAGCTGGACGGCGACGTAAACGGCCACAA
GTTCAGCGTGTCCGGCGAGGGCGAGGGCGATGCCACCTACGGCAAGCTGACCCTGAAGTTCATCTGCACC
ACCGGCAAGCTGCCCGTGCCCTGGCCCACCCTCGTGACCACCCTGACCTACGGCGTGCAGTGCTTCAGCC
GCTACCCCGACCACATGAAGCAGCACGACTTCTTCAAGTCCGCCATGCCCGAAGGCTACGTCCAGGAGCG
CACCATCTTCTTCAAGGACGACGGCAACTACAAGACCCGCGCCGAGGTGAAGTTCGAGGGCGACACCCTG
GTGAACCGCATCGAGCTGAAGGGCATCGACTTCAAGGAGGACGGCAACATCCTGGGGCACAAGCTGGAGT
ACAACTACAACAGCCACAACGTCTATATCATGGCCGACAAGCAGAAGAACGGCATCAAGGTGAACTTCAA
GATCCGCCACAACATCGAGGACGGCAGCGTGCAGCTCGCCGACCACTACCAGCAGAACACCCCCATCGGC
GACGGCCCCGTGCTGCTGCCCGACAACCACTACCTGAGCACCCAGTCCGCCCTGAGCAAAGACCCCAACG
AGAAGCGCGATCACATGGTCCTGCTGGAGTTCGTGACCGCCGCCGGGATCACTCTCGGCATGGACGAGCT
GTACAAGTAAATCGATAGATCCTAATCAACCTCTGGATTACAAAATTTGTGAAAGATTGACTGGTATTCT
TAACTATGTTGCTCCTTTTACGCTATGTGGATACGCTGCTTTAATGCCTTTGTATCATGCTATTGCTTCC
CGTATGGCTTTCATTTTCTCCTCCTTGTATAAATCCTGGTTGCTGTCTCTTTATGAGGAGTTGTGGCCCG
TTGTCAGGCAACGTGGCGTGGTGTGCACTGTGTTTGCTGACGCAACCCCCACTGGTTGGGGCATTGCCAC
CACCTGTCAGCTCCTTTCCGGGACTTTCGCTTTCCCCCTCCCTATTGCCACGGCGGAACTCATCGCCGCC
TGCCTTGCCCGCTGCTGGACAGGGGCTCGGCTGTTGGGCACTGACAATTCCGTGGTGTTGTCGGGGAAAT
CATCGTCCTTTCCTTGGCTGCTCGCCTGTGTTGCCACCTGGATTCTGCGCGGGACGTCCTTCTGCTACGT
CCCTTCGGCCCTCAATCCAGCGGACCTTCCTTCCCGCGGCCTGCTGCCGGCTCTGCGGCCTCTTCCGCGT
CTTCGCCTTCGCCCTCAGACGAGTCGGATCTCCCTTTGGGCCGCCTCCCCGCCTGAGATCCTTTAAGACC
AATGACTTACAAGGCAGCTGTAGATCTTAGCCACTTTTTAAAAGAAAAGGGGGGACTGGAAGGGCTAATT
CACTCCCAACGAAGACAAGATCTGCTTTTTGCTTGTACTGGGTCTCTCTGGTTAGACCAGATCTGAGCCT
GGGAGCTCTCTGGCTAACTAGGGAACCCACTGCTTAAGCCTCAATAAAGCTTGCCTTGAGTGCTTCAAGT
AGTGTGTGCCCGTCTGTTGTGTGACTCTGGTAACTAGAGATCCCTCAGACCCTTTTAGTCAGTGTGGAAA
ATCTCTAGCAGTAGTAGTTCATGTCATCTTATTATTCAGTATTTATAACTTGCAAAGAAATGAATATCAG
AGAGTGAGAGGCCCGGGTTAATTAAGGAAAGGGCTAGATCATTCTTGAAGACGAAAGGGCCTCGTGATAC
GCCTATTTTTATAGGTTAATGTCATGATAATAATGGTTTCTTAGACGTCAGGTGGCACTTTTCGGGGAAA
TGTGCGCGGAACCCCTATTTGTTTATTTTTCTAAATACATTCAAATATGTATCCGCTCATGAGACAATAA
CCCTGATAAATGCTTCAATAATATTGAAAAAGGAAGAGTATGAGTATTCAACATTTCCGTGTCGCCCTTA
TTCCCTTTTTTGCGGCATTTTGCCTTCCTGTTTTTGCTCACCCAGAAACGCTGGTGAAAGTAAAAGATGC
TGAAGATCAGTTGGGTGCACGAGTGGGTTACATCGAACTGGATCTCAACAGCGGTAAGATCCTTGAGAGT
TTTCGCCCCGAAGAACGTTTTCCAATGATGAGCACTTTTAAAGTTCTGCTATGTGGCGCGGTATTATCCC
GTGTTGACGCCGGGCAAGAGCAACTCGGTCGCCGCATACACTATTCTCAGAATGACTTGGTTGAGTACTC
ACCAGTCACAGAAAAGCATCTTACGGATGGCATGACAGTAAGAGAATTATGCAGTGCTGCCATAACCATG
AGTGATAACACTGCGGCCAACTTACTTCTGACAACGATCGGAGGACCGAAGGAGCTAACCGCTTTTTTGC
ACAACATGGGGGATCATGTAACTCGCCTTGATCGTTGGGAACCGGAGCTGAATGAAGCCATACCAAACGA
CGAGCGTGACACCACGATGCCTGTAGCAATGGCAACAACGTTGCGCAAACTATTAACTGGCGAACTACTT
ACTCTAGCTTCCCGGCAACAATTAATAGACTGGATGGAGGCGGATAAAGTTGCAGGACCACTTCTGCGCT
CGGCCCTTCCGGCTGGCTGGTTTATTGCTGATAAATCTGGAGCCGGTGAGCGTGGGTCTCGCGGTATCAT
TGCAGCACTGGGGCCAGATGGTAAGCCCTCCCGTATCGTAGTTATCTACACGACGGGGAGTCAGGCAACT
ATGGATGAACGAAATAGACAGATCGCTGAGATAGGTGCCTCACTGATTAAGCATTGGTAACTGTCAGACC
AAGTTTACTCATATATACTTTAGATTGATTTAAAACTTCATTTTTAATTTAAAAGGATCTAGGTGAAGAT
CCTTTTTGATAATCTCATGACCAAAATCCCTTAACGTGAGTTTTCGTTCCACTGAGCGTCAGACCCCGTA
GAAAAGATCAAAGGATCTTCTTGAGATCCTTTTTTTCTGCGCGTAATCTGCTGCTTGCAAACAAAAAAAC
CACCGCTACCAGCGGTGGTTTGTTTGCCGGATCAAGAGCTACCAACTCTTTTTCCGAAGGTAACTGGCTT
CAGCAGAGCGCAGATACCAAATACTGTTCTTCTAGTGTAGCCGTAGTTAGGCCACCACTTCAAGAACTCT
GTAGCACCGCCTACATACCTCGCTCTGCTAATCCTGTTACCAGTGGCTGCTGCCAGTGGCGATAAGTCGT
GTCTTACCGGGTTGGACTCAAGACGATAGTTACCGGATAAGGCGCAGCGGTCGGGCTGAACGGGGGGTTC
GTGCACACAGCCCAGCTTGGAGCGAACGACCTACACCGAACTGAGATACCTACAGCGTGAGCTATGAGAA
AGCGCCACGCTTCCCGAAGGGAGAAAGGCGGACAGGTATCCGGTAAGCGGCAGGGTCGGAACAGGAGAGC
GCACGAGGGAGCTTCCAGGGGGAAACGCCTGGTATCTTTATAGTCCTGTCGGGTTTCGCCACCTCTGACT
TGAGCGTCGATTTTTGTGATGCTCGTCAGGGGGGCGGAGCCTATGGAAAAACGCCAGCAACGCGGCCTTT
TTACGGTTCCTGGCCTTTTGCTGGCCTTTTGCTCACATGTTCTTTCCTGCGTTATCCCCTGATTCTGTGG
ATAACCGTATTACCGCCTTTGAGTGAGCTGATACCGCTCGCCGCAGCCGAACGACCGAGCGCAGCGAGTC
AGTGAGCGAGGAAGCGGAAGAGCGCCCAATACGCAAACCGCCTCTCCCCGCGCGTTGGCCGATTCATTAA
TGCAGCAAGCTCATGGCTGACTAATTTTTTTTATTTATGCAGAGGCCGAGGCCGCCTCGGCCTCTGAGCT
ATTCCAGAAGTAGTGAGGAGGCTTTTTTGGAGGCCTAGGCTTTTGCAAAAAGCTCCCCGTGGCACGACAG
GTTTCCCGACTGGAAAGCGGGCAGTGAGCGCAACGCAATTAATGTGAGTTAGCTCACTCATTAGGCACCC
CAGGCTTTACACTTTATGCTTCCGGCTCGTATGTTGTGTGGAATTGTGAGCGGATAACAATTTCACACAG
GAAACAGCTATGACATGATTACGAATTTCACAAATAAAGCATTTTTTTCACTGCATTCTAGTTGTGGTTT
GTCCAAACTCATCAATGTATCTTATCATGTCTGGATCAACTGGATAACTCAAGCTAACCAAAATCATCCC
AAACTTCCCACCCCATACCCTATTACCACTGCCAATTACCTGTGGTTTCATTTACTCTAAACCTGTGATT
CCTCTGAATTATTTTCATTTTAAAGAAATTGTATTTGTTAAATATGTACTACAAACTTAGTAGT
Features (pLannotate 1.2.2; 27 found; start..end, strand, type, name):
    377..634     +  LTR            5' LTR (truncated): truncated 5' long terminal repeat (LTR) from HIV-1
    681..806     +  misc_feature   HIV-1 Ψ: packaging signal of human immunodeficiency virus type 1
    790..1128    +  CDS            HIV-1 gag (fragment): gag protein from human immunodeficiency virus 1; gag
   1303..1536    +  misc_feature   RRE: The Rev response element (RRE) of HIV-1 allows for Rev-dependent mRNA export from the nucleus to the cytoplasm.
   1913..2013    +  CDS            Rev (fragment): human immunodeficiency virus 1 (HIV-1) Rev protein; rev; enhances nuclear export of unspliced and incompletely spliced viral mRNAs
   2058..2175    +  misc_feature   cPPT/CTS: central polypurine tract and central termination sequence of HIV-1
   2223..3401    +  promoter       EF-1α promoter: strong constitutive promoter for human elongation factor EF-1α
   3422..3442    +  protein_bind   attB1: mutant version of attB; core recombination site for the Gateway® BP reaction BP Clonase™
   3448..4656    +  CDS            PTEN: PTEN_HUMAN - Also known as MMAC1, TEP1. Experimental evidence at protein level: Swiss-Prot protein existence level 1. [Isoform alpha]: Functional kinase, like isoform 1 it antagonizes the PI3K-AKT/PKB signaling pathway. Plays a role in mitochondrial energetic metabolism by promoting COX activity and ATP production, via collaboration with isoform 1 in increasing protein levels of PINK1. From Homo sapiens (Human).
   4661..4685    -  protein_bind   attB2: mutant version of attB; recombination site for the Gateway® BP reaction BP Clonase™
   4738..4779    +  CDS            V5 tag: epitope tag from simian virus 5
   4905..5367    +  misc_feature   IRES: internal ribosome entry site (IRES) of the encephalomyocarditis virus (EMCV)
   5381..6100    +  CDS            EGFP: the original enhanced GFP (Yang et al., 1996) mammalian codon-optimized
   6114..6702    +  misc_feature   WPRE: woodchuck hepatitis virus posttranscriptional regulatory element
   6710..6775    +  CDS            nef (fragment): NEF_HV1Z2 - Experimental evidence at protein level: Swiss-Prot protein existence level 1. Extracellular Nef protein targets CD4(+) T-lymphocytes for apoptosis by interacting with CXCR4 surface receptors. From Human immunodeficiency virus type 1 group M subtype D (isolate Z2/CDC-Z34) (HIV-1).
   6777..7010    +  LTR            3' LTR (ΔU3): self-inactivating 3' long terminal repeat (LTR) from HIV-1
   7215..7319    +  promoter       AmpR promoter: bla
   7320..8180    +  CDS            AmpR: β-lactamase; bla; confers resistance to ampicillin, carbenicillin, and related antibiotics
   8351..8939    +  rep_origin     ori: high-copy-number ColE1/pMB1/pBR322/pUC origin of replication
   9122..9176    +  CDS            lacI (fragment): lac repressor; lacI; The lac repressor binds to the lac operator to inhibit transcription in E. coli. This inhibition can be relieved by adding lactose or isopropyl-β-D-thiogalactopyranoside (IPTG).
   9182..9275    +  rep_origin     SV40 ori (fragment): SV40 origin of replication
   9300..9337    +  CDS            lacI (fragment): lac repressor; lacI; The lac repressor binds to the lac operator to inhibit transcription in E. coli. This inhibition can be relieved by adding lactose or isopropyl-β-D-thiogalactopyranoside (IPTG).
   9350..9371    +  protein_bind   CAP binding site: CAP binding activates transcription in the presence of cAMP. E. coli catabolite activator protein
   9386..9416    +  promoter       lac promoter: promoter for the E. coli lac operon
   9424..9440    +  protein_bind   lac operator: The lac repressor binds to the lac operator to inhibit transcription in E. coli. This inhibition can be relieved by adding lactose or isopropyl-β-D-thiogalactopyranoside (IPTG). lac repressor encoded by lacI
   9474..9557    +  polyA_signal   SV40 poly(A) signal (fragment): SV40 polyadenylation signal
   9724..329     +  CDS            nef (fragment) (across the origin): NEF_HV1BR - Experimental evidence at protein level: Swiss-Prot protein existence level 1. Extracellular Nef protein targets CD4(+) T-lymphocytes for apoptosis by interacting with CXCR4 surface receptors (PubMed:14990729). From Human immunodeficiency virus type 1 group M subtype B (isolate BRU/LAI) (HIV-1).
