[The description below was written by a language model from this plasmid's Addgene catalogue record and pLannotate feature annotations shown in this document.]
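Description:
pHAGE-PTEN-Y27D is an HIV-1-based lentiviral expression plasmid built on the pHAGE backbone, carrying the human tumour suppressor PTEN with a Y27D amino-acid substitution. It is propagated in E. coli through a high-copy ColE1/pUC-type origin and selected with ampicillin via the β-lactamase gene. A recombination-deficient strain (Stbl3) is recorded as the host, as is usual for plasmids with repeated LTR sequences. The viral portion contains a truncated 5' LTR, the Ψ packaging signal with an adjoining gag fragment, the Rev response element for Rev-dependent nuclear export of the genomic RNA, the cPPT/CTS element, and a U3-deleted 3' LTR that makes the integrated provirus self-inactivating. Because the annotated gag, rev and nef sequences are only fragments, packaging functions would have to be supplied in trans to make particles.

Between the LTRs, the constitutive human EF-1α promoter drives the PTEN open reading frame, which is flanked by attB1 and attB2 sites left by Gateway recombination. A V5 epitope tag is annotated downstream of attB2, but the record does not state whether the PTEN coding sequence reads through into it, so a C-terminal V5 fusion cannot be assumed. An EMCV IRES followed by EGFP lies on the same transcript, allowing transduced cells to be identified or sorted by fluorescence, and a WPRE enhances transcript expression. No mammalian drug-selection marker is annotated. The construct is intended for lentiviral expression of this PTEN variant in mammalian cells, and the associated publication title indicates that it belongs to a systematic effort to functionally annotate somatic mutations found in cancer.
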