Addgene plasmid #116637: pHAGE-PTEN-Y27D
Purpose: Lentiviral expression of PTEN Y27D
Depositing lab: Gordon Mills & Kenneth Scott. Depositing organization: Baylor College of Medicine. Publication: Systematic Functional Annotation of Somatic Mutations in Cancer. Ng PK, Li J, Jeong KJ, Shao S, Chen H, Tsang YH, Sengupta S, Wang Z, Bhavana VH, Tran R, Soewito S, Minussi DC, Moreno D, Kong K, Dogruluk T, Lu H, Gao J, Tokheim C, Zhou DC, Johnson AM, Zeng J, Ip CKM, Ju Z, Wester M, Yu S, Li Y, Vellano CP, Schultz N, Karchin R, Ding L, Lu Y, Cheung LWT, Chen K, Shaw KR, Meric-Bernstam F, Scott KL, Yi S, Sahni N, Liang H, Mills GB. Cancer Cell. 2018 Mar 12;33(3):450-462.e10. doi: 10.1016/j.ccell.2018.01.021. PubMed 29533785.
Backbone
  Vector backbone: pHAGE
  Vector type: Lentiviral
Growth in bacteria
  Bacterial resistance: Ampicillin, 100 μg/mL
  Growth temperature: 37°C
  Growth strain: Stbl3
  Copy number: High Copy
Gene/Insert
  Gene/Insert name: PTEN
  Species: H. sapiens (human)
  Mutation: Y27D
  Entrez Gene: PTEN (a.k.a. 10q23del, BZS, CWS1, DEC, GLM2, MHAM, MMAC1, PTEN1, PTENbeta, PTENgama, TEP1)
  Cloning method: Gateway Cloning
Terms and licenses: Academic/Nonprofit Terms; Industry Terms: Not Available to Industry
How to cite: pHAGE-PTEN-Y27D was a gift from Gordon Mills & Kenneth Scott (Addgene plasmid # 116637 ; http://n2t.net/addgene:116637 ; RRID:Addgene_116637)
